Addgene plasmid #29146: pEMS1301
Purpose: (Empty Backbone)
Depositing lab: Elizabeth Simpson. Depositing organization: University of British Columbia. Publication: A regulatory toolbox of MiniPromoters to drive selective expression in the brain. Portales-Casamar E, Swanson DJ, Liu L, de Leeuw CN, Banks KG, Ho Sui SJ, Fulton DL, Ali J, Amirabbasi M, Arenillas DJ, Babyak N, Black SF, Bonaguro RJ, Brauer E, Candido TR, Castellarin M, Chen J, Chen Y, Cheng JC, Chopra V, Docking TR, Dreolini L, D'Souza CA, Flynn EK, Glenn R, Hatakka K, Hearty TG, Imanian B, Jiang S, Khorasan-zadeh S, Komljenovic I, Laprise S, Liao NY, Lim JS, Lithwick S, Liu F, Liu J, Lu M, McConechy M, McLeod AJ, Milisavljevic M, Mis J, O'Connor K, Palma B, Palmquist DL, Schmouth JF, Swanson MI, Tam B, Ticoll A, Turner JL, Varhol R, Vermeulen J, Watkins RF, Wilson G, Wong BK, Wong SH, Wong TY, Yang GS, Ypsilanti AR, Jones SJ, Holt RA, Goldowitz D, Wasserman WW, Simpson EM. Proc Natl Acad Sci U S A. 2010 Sep 21. 107(38):16589-94. 10.1073/pnas.1009158107 PubMed 20807748.
Backbone
  Vector backbone: pEMS1301
  Backbone size (bp): 17498
  Vector type: Pleiades Promoter Project [sic, Pleaides Plieades]
Growth in bacteria
  Bacterial resistance: Ampicillin, 100 μg/mL
  Growth temperature: 37°C
  Growth strain: DH5alpha
  Growth instructions: DH10B
  Copy number: High Copy
Gene/Insert
  Gene/Insert name: None
  Tag / fusion protein: Cre-EGFP-NLS
  Cloning method: Restriction Enzyme
  Sequencing primers: 5′ Unknown
Terms and licenses: Academic/Nonprofit Terms; Industry Terms: Not Available to Industry
Depositor comments: Reporters are oriented in opposite direction to Hprt
How to cite: pEMS1301 was a gift from Elizabeth Simpson (Addgene plasmid # 29146 ; http://n2t.net/addgene:29146 ; RRID:Addgene_29146)
