[The description below was written by a language model from this plasmid's Addgene catalogue record.]
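Description:
pEMS1301 is an empty backbone vector from the Pleiades Promoter Project, a resource built to provide compact "MiniPromoters" that drive selective expression in defined regions and cell types of the brain. It is a large plasmid, recorded at about 17.5 kb, maintained at high copy in standard E. coli cloning strains under ampicillin selection. No feature table accompanies the record, so the origin of replication and the layout of individual elements are not documented here.

The vector carries no insert or promoter of its own. What it provides is a reporter cassette, listed as Cre-EGFP-NLS. This is a fusion of Cre recombinase with enhanced green fluorescent protein and a nuclear localisation signal, so cells in which the cassette is active can be identified by nuclear fluorescence and can also recombine loxP-flanked targets. A candidate regulatory sequence is presumably placed by restriction enzyme cloning so that it drives this reporter, letting its expression pattern be read out, although the cloning sites are not stated. The depositor notes that the reporters are oriented in the opposite direction to Hprt. This implies that the backbone contains Hprt sequence, and its large size would fit the presence of genomic homology arms for targeting that locus. The record does not describe those arms, any mammalian selection scheme or the intended host cells, so this remains an inference. Distribution is limited to academic and nonprofit users.
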