>Addgene plasmid #29146 | pEMS1301 | addgene partial sequence | sequence record 36960 | EGFP-C 5'-CATGGTCCTGCTGGAGTTCGTG-3'
GCGGCCGCGATCCAAAAAAGAAGAGAAAGGTAGATCCAAAAAAGAAGAGAAAGGTAGATCCAAAAAAGAA
GAGAAAGGTAAGCGGCCGCGACTCTAGATCATAATCAGCCATACCACATTTGTAGAGGTTTTACTTGCTT
TAAAAAACCTCCCACACCTCCCCCTGAACCTGAAACATAAAATGAATGCAATTGTTGTTGTTAACTTGTT
TATTGCAGCTTATAATGGTTACAAATAAAGCAATAGCATCACAAATTTCACAAATAAAGCATTTTTTTCA
CTGCGAAGTTCCTATTCTCTAGAAAGTATAGGAACTTCGAATTCATTAAGGGTTATTGAATATGATCGGA
ATTAATTCTTGAAGACGAAAGGGCCTCGTGATACGCCTATTTTTATAGGTTAATGTCATGATAATAATGG
TTTCTTAGACGTGCGGCCGCCGTCAGGTGGCACTTTTCGGGGAAATGTGCGCGGAACCCCTATTTGTTTA
TTTTTCTAAATACATTCAAATATGTATCCGCTCATGAGACAATAACCCTGATAAATGCTTCAATAATATT
GAAAAAGGAAGAGTATGAGTATTCAACATTTCCGTGTCGCCCTTATTCCCTTTTTTGCGGCATTTTGCCT
TCCTGTTTTTGCTCACCCAGAAACGCTGGTGAAAGTAAAAGATGCTGAAGATCAGTTGGGTGCACGAGTG
GGTTACATCGAACTGGATCTCAACAGCGGTAAGATCCTTGAGAGTTTTCGCCCCGAAGAACGTTTTCCAA
TGATGAGCACTTTTAAAGTTCTGCTATGTGGCGCGGTATTATCCCGTGTTGACGCCGGGCAAGAGCAACT
CGGTCGCCGCATACACTATTCTCA
